>Addgene plasmid #226782 | pTT021 | addgene full sequence | sequence record 452266 | Addgene NGS Result
ATCGATGCATAATGTGCCTGTCAAATGGACGAAGCAGGGATTCTGCAAACCCTATGCTACTCCGTCAAGC
CGTCAATTGTCTGATTCGTTACCAATTATGACAACTTGACGGCTACATCATTCACTTTTTCTTCACAACC
GGCACGGAACTCGCTCGGGCTGGCCCCGGTGCATTTTTTAAATACCCGCGAGAAATAGAGTTGATCGTCA
AAACCAACATTGCGACCGACGGTGGCGATAGGCATCCGGGTGGTGCTCAAAAGCAGCTTCGCCTGGCTGA
TACGTTGGTCCTCGCGCCAGCTTAAGACGCTAATCCCTAACTGCTGGCGGAAAAGATGTGACAGACGCGA
CGGCGACAAGCAAACATGCTGTGCGACGCTGGCGATATCAAAATTGCTGTCTGCCAGGTGATCGCTGATG
TACTGACAAGCCTCGCGTACCCGATTATCCATCGGTGGATGGAGCGACTCGTTAATCGCTTCCATGCGCC
GCAGTAACAATTGCTCAAGCAGATTTATCGCCAGCAGCTCCGAATAGCGCCCTTCCCCTTGCCCGGCGTT
AATGATTTGCCCAAACAGGTCGCTGAAATGCGGCTGGTGCGCTTCATCCGGGCGAAAGAACCCCGTATTG
GCAAATATTGACGGCCAGTTAAGCCATTCATGCCAGTAGGCGCGCGGACGAAAGTAAACCCACTGGTGAT
ACCATTCGCGAGCCTCCGGATGACGACCGTAGTGATGAATCTCTCCTGGCGGGAACAGCAAAATATCACC
CGGTCGGCAAACAAATTCTCGTCCCTGATTTTTCACCACCCCCTGACCGCGAATGGTGAGATTGAGAATA
TAACCTTTCATTCCCAGCGGTCGGTCGATAAAAAAATCGAGATAACCGTTGGCCTCAATCGGCGTTAAAC
CCGCCACCAGATGGGCATTAAACGAGTATCCCGGCAGCAGGGGATCATTTTGCGCTTCAGCCATACTTTT
CATACTCCCGCCATTCAGAGAAGAAACCAATTGTCCATATTGCATCAGACATTGCCGTCACTGCGTCTTT
TACTGGCTCTTCTCGCTAACCAAACCGGTAACCCCGCTTATTAAAAGCATTCTGTAACAAAGCGGGACCA
AAGCCATGACAAAAACGCGTAACAAAAGTGTCTATAATCACGGCAGAAAAGTCCACATTGATTATTTGCA
CGGCGTCACACTTTGCTATGCCATAGCATTTTTATCCATAAGATTAGCGGATCCTACCTGACGCTTTTTA
TCGCAACTCTCTACTGTTTCTCCATACCCGTTTTTTTGGGCTAGCAGGAGGAATTCACCATGGTGTCGTT
GGCAAAAGCGTCCTTGTGGACGGCGGCCAGTACACTGGTCAAGATTGGTGCCGGGTTACTGGTCGGTAAG
TTGCTGGCGGTGTCATTTGGTCCGGCGGGGCTTGGGCTGGCGGCAAATTTCCGCCAGTTGATTACCGTGC
TCGGCGTGCTTGCCGGGGCTGGCATCTTTAACGGTGTAACCAAATACGTTGCCCAGTACCATGATAATCC
GCAACAGCTGCGCCGCGTGGTCGGCACTTCATCAGCGATGGTACTTGGTTTCTCTACGCTGATGGCGCTG
GTTTTTGTGCTGGCAGCTGCGCCAATCAGCCAGGGATTGTTTGGTAATACCGACTATCAGGGGCTGGTGC
GTTTAGTGGCGCTGGTGCAAATGGGGATCGCCTGGGGCAACCTGTTACTGGCGCTGATGAAAGGCTTTCG
CGATGCCGCAGGTAATGCGTTATCGCTGATTGTCGGCAGCTTGATTGGCGTTCTCGCGTACTACGTCAGT
TACCGTTTGGGCGGTTATGAAGGGGCGTTGCTGGGTCTGGCGCTGATTCCCGCGCTGGTGGTAATTCCTG
CCGCCATCATGTTGATCAAACGTGGTGTCATCCCGTTAAGCTATCTGAAACCCAGCTGGGATAACGGTCT
GGCAGGGCAGTTGAGCAAATTTACGCTCATGGCGTTGATTACGTCGGTGACCTTGCCTGTTGCTTACATC
ATGATGCGTAAACTGCTGGCGGCGCAGTATAGCTGGGATGAGGTGGGGATCTGGCAAGGGGTGAGCAGTA
TTTCCGATGCCTACCTGCAATTTATTACGGCATCGTTCAGCGTATATTTGCTGCCCACGTTGTCGCGGCT
AACGGAAAAGCGCGATATCACCCGGGAAGTGGTTAAATCGCTGAAATTCGTCTTACCGGCAGTGGCGGCG
GCGAGTTTTACCGTCTGGCTGCTGCGTGATTTTGCTATCTGGCTGCTGTTGTCGAATAAATTTACCGCTA
TGCGCGATCTCTTTGCCTGGCAGTTAGTGGGTGATGTGTTAAAAGTGGGCGCTTATGTCTTTGGTTATCT
GGTGATCGCCAAAGCGTCACTGCGGTTTTATATTCTGGCGGAAGTCAGCCAGTTCACTTTATTGATGGTA
TTTGCCCACTGGCTAATCCCTGCGCATGGTGCACTGGGCGCGGCGCAGGCATATATGGCAACTTATATCG
TCTATTTTTCTCTTTGTTGTGGCGTGTTTTTACTCTGGCGTAGGCGGGCATGACTGTACTGATTCACGTA
CTGGGATCGGATATCCCTCACCATAACCGAACCGTTTTGCGGTTTTTCAATGACGCGCTGGCCGCGACGA
GCGAGCACGCGCGCGAGTTTATGGTTGTTGGCAAGGACGACGGCTTAAGTGATAGCTGTCCGGCGCTTTC
TGTGCAATTTTTCCCTGGGAAAAAATCGCTGGCGGAAGCGGTCATCGCGAAAGCAAAAGCTAACCGTCAG
CAGCGTTTTTTCTTCCACGGTCAGTTCAATCCCACACTGTGGCTGGCTCTGCTGAGTGGTGGCATTAAGC
CCAGCCAGTTTTTCTGGCATATCTGGGGGGCAGACCTGTATGAGCTTTCCAGTGGCTTGAGATATAAGCT
TTTTTACCCACTACGTCGCCTGGCGCAAAAGCGAGTCGGCTGTGTATTTGCCACCCGCGGCGATTTGAGC
TTTTTTGCCAAAACGCACCCAAAGGTGCGGGGCGAACTGCTGTTCTTCCCGACGCGGATGGACCCTTCGC
TCAATACGATGGCGAACGATCGGCAACGTGAAGGGAAAATGACCATTCTGGTGGGGAACTCCGGCGACCG
CAGCAATGAGCATATTGCTGCCTTGCGCGCCGTTCATCAGCAATTTGGCGATACGGTAAAAGTGGTGGTG
CCGATGGGATATCCGCCTAATAACGAAGCGTACATTGAGGAAGTTCGTCAGGCGGGGCTGGAGTTATTCA
GCGAAGAAAATCTACAAATTCTGAGCGAAAAACTGGAATTTGACGCCTATCTGGCGCTACTTCGTCAGTG
CGATCTTGGTTACTTTATTTTTGCCCGCCAGCAGGGCATTGGTACGCTGTGCTTACTGATTCAGGCGGGC
ATTCCTTGTGTGCTTAACCGGGAAAATCCGTTCTGGCAGGATATGACGGAACAACATTTGCCGGTGCTGT
TTACTACCGACGATCTCAACGAGGATATTGTGCGTGAAGCGCAGCGCCAGTTGGCGTCGGTGGATAAAAA
CACCATTGCCTTCTTTAGCCCTAACTATCTACAAGGCTGGCAGCGGGCGTTGGCGATTGCCGCCAGGGAG
GTCGCATGAGTCTGCTGCAATTCAGTGGCCTGTTTGTTGTCTGGCTGCTCTGCACGCTGTTTATTGCCAC
GCTGACCTGGTTTGAGTTTCGCCGTGTGCGCTTTAACTTCAATGTCTTCTTTTCATTGCTGTTTTTGCTC
ACCTTTTTCTTCGGCTTCCCGCTGACCAGCGTGCTGGTATTTCGCTTTGATGTTGGTGTCGCGCCGCCAG
AAATCTTGTTGCAGGCGTTGCTTTCTGCGGGCTGCTTCTACGCGGTTTACTATGTCACCTACAAAACCCG
CCTACGCAAACGCGTTGCTGATGTACCGCGCCGTCCGCTGTTTACCATGAACCGCGTGGAGACCAATCTT
ACGTGGGTGATCCTGATGGGTATCGCGCTGGTAAGCGTCGGCATCTTCTTCATGCACAACGGCTTTTTGC
TGTTCCGGCTTAACTCCTACAGTCAGATCTTTTCCAGTGAAGTCTCCGGCGTGGCGTTAAAACGCTTCTT
TTACTTTTTCATCCCGGCGATGCTGGTGGTCTACTTTCTGCGCCAGGACAGCAAAGCGTGGCTGTTTTTC
CTCGTCAGCACGGTCGCCTTTGGCTTGCTGACTTATATGATTGTCGGCGGCACTCGCGCCAATATCATCA
TCGCATTCGCTATCTTCCTGTTTATTGGCATTATTCGCGGCTGGATTTCGTTGTGGATGCTGGCGGCGGC
GGGCGTGCTGGGGATTGTTGGCATGTTCTGGCTGGCACTAAAACGCTATGGAATGAATGTGAGCGGCGAT
GAAGCGTTCTATACGTTTCTCTATCTCACTCGCGACACCTTCTCGCCGTGGGAGAATCTGGCGTTGCTGT
TGCAGAACTACGACAACATCGACTTCCAGGGCCTGGCTCCAATTGTCCGCGATTTCTATGTCTTTATCCC
TTCCTGGCTGTGGCCGGGTCGCCCGAGTATGGTGCTGAACTCAGCCAACTACTTTACCTGGGAAGTGCTG
AATAACCACTCCGGACTGGCGATCTCGCCTACGCTTATAGGCTCACTGGTGGTGATGGGCGGCGCGTTGT
TCATCCCGCTCGGGGCGATCGTGGTTGGTCTGATCATCAAATGGTTCGACTGGCTGTATGAGCTGGGCAA
CCGCGAGCCTAATCGCTATAAAGCTGCGATATTGCACAGTTTCTGCTTTGGGGCGATCTTCAATATGATC
GTGCTGGCGCGTGAAGGGCTGGATTCGTTTGTCTCACGCGTGGTCTTTTTTATCGTGGTCTTCGGCGCAT
GTCTGATGATCGCAAAACTGTTGTACTGGCTTTTTGAAAGCGCCGGACTCATTCATAAACGTACAAAATC
ATCGCTCCGGACGCAGGTTGAAGGATAACAATGAATAACAACACCACGGCACCAACCTATACGCTGCGTG
GCTTACAGTTGATTGGTTGGCGTGATATGCAGCACGCCCTCGATTATCTGTTTGCTGACGGGCAGCTTAA
GCAGGGAACGCTGGTTGCCATTAATGCTGAAAAAATGCTGACTATTGAAGATAACGCCGAGGTCAGGGAG
TTAATTAACGCTGCCGAATTTAAATATGCGGATGGCATCAGCGTTGTACGTTCAGTACGTAAAAAGTACC
CGCAGGCGCAGGTTTCCCGCGTTGCCGGTGCCGATCTCTGGGAAGAGCTGATGGCGCGCGCAGGCAAAGA
AGGGACGCCGGTATTTCTTGTGGGCGGTAAACCTGAAGTGCTGGCGCAAACTGAAGCTAAACTGCGCAAC
CAGTGGAATGTGAATATCGTTGGCAGTCAGGATGGTTATTTTAAACCCGAGCAGCGTCAGGCGCTGTTTG
AACGCATTCATGCCAGCGGTGCGCAAATCGTCACCGTTGCGATGGGATCGCCAAAGCAGGAGATCATCAT
GCGCGACTGCCGTCTGGTACATCCAGATGCGCTGTATATGGGCGTTGGCGGGACTTACGATGTTTTCACC
GGTCACGTAAAACGCGCACCGAAAATCTGGCAAACGCTGGGGCTGGAGTGGCTCTACCGCCTGCTTTCGC
AGCCGAGCCGCATTAAGCGTCAGCTTCGTTTGCTGCGTTATTTACGCTGGCACTACACCGGCAACCTATG
AAAGCTTGGCTGTTTTGGCGGATGAGAGAAGATTTTCAGCCTGATACAGATTAAATCAGAACGCAGAAGC
GGTCTGATAAAACAGAATTTGCCTGGCGGCAGTAGCGCGGTGGTCCCACCTGACCCCATGCCGAACTCAG
AAGTGAAACGCCGTAGCGCCGATGGTAGTGTGGGGTCTCCCCATGCGAGAGTAGGGAACTGCCAGGCATC
AAATAAAACGAAAGGCTCAGTCGAAAGACTGGGCCTTTCGTTTTATCTGTTGTTTGTCGGTGAACGCTCT
CCTGAGTAGGACAAATCCGCCGGGAGCGGATTTGAACGTTGCGAAGCAACGGCCCGGAGGGTGGCGGGCA
GGACGCCCGCCATAAACTGCCAGGCATCAAATTAAGCAGAAGGCCATCCTGACGGATGGCCTTTTTGCGT
TTCTACAAACTCTTTTGTTTATTTTTCTAAATACATTCAAATATGTATCCGCTCATGAGACAATAACCCT
GATAAATGCTTCAATAATATTGAAAAAGGAAGAGTATGAGTATTCAACATTTCCGTGTCGCCCTTATTCC
CTTTTTTGCGGCATTTTGCCTTCCTGTTTTTGCTCACCCAGAAACGCTGGTGAAAGTAAAAGATGCTGAA
GATCAGTTGGGTGCACGAGTGGGTTACATCGAACTGGATCTCAACAGCGGTAAGATCCTTGAGAGTTTTC
GCCCCGAAGAACGTTTTCCAATGATGAGCACTTTTAAAGTTCTGCTATGTGGCGCGGTATTATCCCGTGT
TGACGCCGGGCAAGAGCAACTCGGTCGCCGCATACACTATTCTCAGAATGACTTGGTTGAGTACTCACCA
GTCACAGAAAAGCATCTTACGGATGGCATGACAGTAAGAGAATTATGCAGTGCTGCCATAACCATGAGTG
ATAACACTGCGGCCAACTTACTTCTGACAACGATCGGAGGACCGAAGGAGCTAACCGCTTTTTTGCACAA
CATGGGGGATCATGTAACTCGCCTTGATCGTTGGGAACCGGAGCTGAATGAAGCCATACCAAACGACGAG
CGTGACACCACGATGCCTGTAGCAATGGCAACAACGTTGCGCAAACTATTAACTGGCGAACTACTTACTC
TAGCTTCCCGGCAACAATTAATAGACTGGATGGAGGCGGATAAAGTTGCAGGACCACTTCTGCGCTCGGC
CCTTCCGGCTGGCTGGTTTATTGCTGATAAATCTGGAGCCGGTGAGCGTGGGTCTCGCGGTATCATTGCA
GCACTGGGGCCAGATGGTAAGCCCTCCCGTATCGTAGTTATCTACACGACGGGGAGTCAGGCAACTATGG
ATGAACGAAATAGACAGATCGCTGAGATAGGTGCCTCACTGATTAAGCATTGGTAACTGTCAGACCAAGT
TTACTCATATATACTTTAGATTGATT
[125 nt withheld, positions 7167-7291]
C
[141 nt withheld, positions 7293-7433]
CCTTTGACGTTGGAGTCCACGTTCTTT
[37 nt withheld, positions 7461-7497]
ACCCTATCTCGGGCTATTCTTTTGATTTATAAGGGATTTTGCCGATTTCGGCCTATTGGTTAAAAAATGA
GCTGATTTAACAAAAATTTAACGCGAATTTTAACAAAATATTAACGTTTACAATTTAAAAGGATCTAGGT
GAAGATCCTTTTTGATAATCTCATGACCAAAATCCCTTAACGTGAGTTTTCGTTCCACTGAGCGTCAGAC
CCCGTAGAAAAGATCAAAGGATCTTCTTGAGATCCTTTTTTTCTGCGCGTAATCTGCTGCTTGCAAACAA
AAAAACCACCGCTACCAGCGGTGGTTTGTTTGCCGGATCAAGAGCTACCAACTCTTTTTCCGAAGGTAAC
TGGCTTCAGCAGAGCGCAGATACCAAATACTGTCCTTCTAGTGTAGCCGTAGTTAGGCCACCACTTCAAG
AACTCTGTAGCACCGCCTACATACCTCGCTCTGCTAATCCTGTTACCAGTGGCTGCTGCCAGTGGCGATA
AGTCGTGTCTTACCGGGTTGGACTCAAGACGATAGTTACCGGATAAGGCGCAGCGGTCGGGCTGAACGGG
GGGTTCGTGCACACAGCCCAGCTTGGAGCGAACGACCTACACCGAACTGAGATACCTACAGCGTGAGCTA
TGAGAAAGCGCCACGCTTCCCGAAGGGAGAAAGGCGGACAGGTATCCGGTAAGCGGCAGGGTCGGAACAG
GAGAGCGCACGAGGGAGCTTCCAGGGGGAAACGCCTGGTATCTTTATAGTCCTGTCGGGTTTCGCCACCT
CTGACTTGAGCGTCGATTTTTGTGATGCTCGTCAGGGGGGCGGAGCCTATGGAAAAACGCCAGCAACGCG
GCCTTTTTACGGTTCCTGGCCTTTTGCTGGCCTTTTGCTCACATGTTCTTTCCTGCGTTATCCCCTGATT
CTGTGGATAACCGTATTACCGCCTTTGAGTGAGCTGATACCGCTCGCCGCAGCCGAACGACCGAGCGCAG
CGAGTCAGTGAGCGAGGAAGCGGAAGAGCGCCTGATGCGGTATTTTCTCCTTACGCATCTGTGCGGTATT
TCACACCGCATAGGGTCATGGCTGCGCCCCGACACCCGCCAACACCCGCTGACGCGCCCTGACGGGCTTG
TCTGCTCCCGGCATCCGCTTACAGACAAGCTGTGACCGTCTCCGGGAGCTGCATGTGTCAGAGGTTTTCA
CCGTCATCACCGAAACGCGCGAGGCAGAAGGAGATGGCGCCCAACAGTCCCCCGGCCACGGGGCCTGCCA
CCATACCCACGCCGAAACAAGCGCTCATGAGCCCGAAGTGGCGAGCCCGATCTTCCCCATCGGTGATGTC
GGCGATATAGGCGCCAGCAACCGCACCTGTGGCGCCGGTGATGCCGGCCACGATGCGTCCGGCGTAGAGG
ATCTGCTCATGTTTGACAGCTTATC
Features (pLannotate 1.2.2; 17 found; start..end, strand, type, name):
     96..974     -  CDS            araC: L-arabinose regulatory protein; araC
   1001..1285    +  promoter       araBAD promoter: araBAD; promoter of the L-arabinose operon of E. coli; the araC regulatory gene is transcribed in the opposite direction (Guzman et al., 1995)
   1326..2570    +  CDS            wzxE: WZXE_ECOLI - Also known as wzx, yifJ. Experimental evidence at protein level: Swiss-Prot protein existence level 1. Mediates the transbilayer movement of Und-PP-GlcNAc-ManNAcA- Fuc4NAc (lipid III) from the inner to the outer leaflet of the cytoplasmic membrane during the assembly of enterobacterial common antigen (ECA). Required for the assembly of the phosphoglyceride-linked form of ECA (ECA(PG)) and the water-soluble cyclic form of ECA (ECA(CYC)). Could also mediate the translocation of Und-PP-GlcNAc. From Escherichia coli (strain K12).
   2570..3646    +  CDS            wecF: WECF_ECOBW - Also known as rffT From Escherichia coli (strain K12 / MC4100 / BW2952).
   3646..4995    +  CDS            wzyE: WZYE_ECOLI - Also known as wzy. Experimental evidence at protein level: Swiss-Prot protein existence level 1. Probably involved in the polymerization of enterobacterial common antigen (ECA) trisaccharide repeat units. Required for the assembly of the phosphoglyceride-linked form of ECA (ECA(PG)) and the water-soluble cyclic form of ECA (ECA(CYC)). From Escherichia coli (strain K12).
   5001..5738    +  CDS            wecG: WECG_ECOBW - Also known as rffM From Escherichia coli (strain K12 / MC4100 / BW2952).
   5831..5946    +  ncRNA          5S rRNA: Accession: RF00001 - 5S ribosomal RNA
   5950..6036    +  terminator     rrnB T1 terminator: Escherichia coli rrnB; transcription terminator T1 from the E. coli rrnB gene
   6128..6155    +  terminator     rrnB T2 terminator: transcription terminator T2 from the E. coli rrnB gene
   6174..6265    +  promoter       AmpR promoter: bla
   6266..7126    +  CDS            AmpR: β-lactamase; bla; confers resistance to ampicillin, carbenicillin, and related antibiotics
   7168..7548    +  rep_origin     M13 ori (sequence partly withheld): M13 bacteriophage origin of replication; arrow indicates direction of (+) strand synthesis
   7734..8322    +  rep_origin     ori: high-copy-number ColE1/pMB1/pBR322/pUC origin of replication
   8508..8559    -  misc_feature   bom (fragment): basis of mobility region from pBR322
   8675..8714    -  CDS            rop (fragment): Rop protein, which maintains plasmids at low copy number; rop
   8715..8900    -  CDS            TcR (fragment): tetracycline efflux protein; tet; confers resistance to tetracycline
   8910..6       +  promoter       tet promoter (fragment) (across the origin): E. coli promoter for tetracycline efflux protein gene
