[The description below was written by a language model from this plasmid's Addgene catalogue record and pLannotate feature annotations shown in this document.]
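Description:
pTT021 is a bacterial expression plasmid built on the pBAD24 backbone, carrying a four-gene segment of the Escherichia coli enterobacterial common antigen (ECA) biosynthesis cluster under arabinose control. The sequenced plasmid is about 8.9 kb. It replicates in E. coli from a high-copy ColE1/pMB1-type origin and is selected with ampicillin through the bla β-lactamase gene and its own promoter. An M13 phage origin is also present, along with short, non-functional remnants of pBR322 (fragments of bom, rop, the tetracycline resistance gene and its promoter) that are typical of this backbone.

The roughly 4.5 kb insert was amplified from an E. coli K-12 strain and assembled by Gibson cloning downstream of the araBAD promoter. The regulator gene araC is encoded divergently on the opposite strand, so transcription is induced by L-arabinose. The four coding sequences, wzxE, wecF, wzyE and wecG, lie in the same orientation and are abutting or nearly so. This is consistent with their being expressed as a single polycistronic transcript, which ends at the rrnB T1 and T2 terminators following a 5S rRNA segment.

WzxE is the flippase that moves the undecaprenyl-pyrophosphate-linked trisaccharide lipid III across the cytoplasmic membrane. WzyE is annotated as the probable polymerase of ECA repeat units. WecF (rffT) and WecG (rffM) are further products of the same cluster, though the annotation gives no function for them. No epitope or purification tags are annotated. The stated purpose is expression of wzxE together with these neighbouring ECA genes, and the plasmid was deposited in connection with a structural study of WzxE.
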