Addgene plasmid #226782: pTT021
Purpose: Expression of wzxE and other genes from the E. coli enterobacterial common antigen biosynthesis gene cluster
Depositing lab: James Naismith & Chris Whitfield. Depositing organization: Rosalind Franklin Institute. Publication: Structure of WzxE the lipid III flippase for Enterobacterial Common Antigen polysaccharide. Le Bas A, Clarke BR, Teelucksingh T, Lee M, El Omari K, Giltrap AM, McMahon SA, Liu H, Beale JH, Mykhaylyk V, Duman R, Paterson NG, Ward PN, Harrison PJ, Weckener M, Pardon E, Steyaert J, Liu H, Quigley A, Davis BG, Wagner A, Whitfield C, Naismith JH. Open Biol. 2025 Jan;15(1):240310. doi: 10.1098/rsob.240310. Epub 2025 Jan 8. PubMed 39772807.
Backbone
  Vector backbone: pBAD24
  Vector type: Bacterial Expression
Growth in bacteria
  Bacterial resistance: Ampicillin, 100 μg/mL
  Growth temperature: 37°C
  Growth strain: DH5alpha
  Copy number: High Copy
Gene/Insert
  Gene/Insert name: wzxE, wecF, wzyE, wecG
  Species: Escherichia coli
  Insert size (bp): 4509
  Promoter: BAD
  Cloning method: Gibson Cloning
  Sequencing primers: 5′ pBADForward; 3′ pBADReverse
Terms and licenses: Academic/Nonprofit Terms; Industry Terms: Not Available to Industry
Depositor comments: Insert: genes were amplified from E. coli K-12 Sphi874
How to cite: pTT021 was a gift from James Naismith & Chris Whitfield (Addgene plasmid # 226782 ; http://n2t.net/addgene:226782 ; RRID:Addgene_226782)
